Addgene plasmid #197960: pC1300_pUB10_pcoCASphi_E9t_V2_pUB10_E9t_ribozyme_AtPDS3_gRNA10
Purpose: T-DNA binary vector to express pcoCasphi driven by UBQ10 gene promoter and a single AtPDS3 gRNA driven by UBQ10 gene promoter and flanked by ribozymes.
Depositing lab: Steven Jacobsen. Depositing organization: University of California, Los Angeles (UCLA). Publication: Genome editing in plants using the compact editor CasPhi. Li Z, Zhong Z, Wu Z, Pausch P, Al-Shayeb B, Amerasekera J, Doudna JA, Jacobsen SE. Proc Natl Acad Sci U S A. 2023 Jan 24;120(4):e2216822120. doi: 10.1073/pnas.2216822120. Epub 2023 Jan 18. PubMed 36652483.
Backbone
  Vector backbone: pCambia1300
  Total vector size (bp): 19014
  Vector type: Plant Expression, CRISPR
Growth in bacteria
  Bacterial resistance: Kanamycin, 50 μg/mL
  Growth temperature: 37°C
  Growth strain: NEB Stable
  Copy number: High Copy
Gene/Insert 1
  Gene/Insert name: pcoCasphi-2 (alt names: Arabidopsis codon optimized Casphi-2; Cas12j2)
  Species: Synthetic
  Insert size (bp): 2460
  Promoter: pUBQ10
  Cloning method: Gibson Cloning
  Sequencing primers: 5′ TCGAATCAGAGTTTTCCAAAGTCCT; 3′ TCACTTGTCGTCGTCATCCTTATAGT
Gene/Insert 2
  Gene/Insert name: AtPDS3 gRNA10 (alt names: AtPDS3 guide RNA10 driven by the pUBQ10 promoter and flanked by ribozymes; cagttgacaatccagccaat)
  Species: Synthetic
  Promoter: pUBQ10
  Cloning method: Gibson Cloning
  Sequencing primers: 5′ AGTACATAAAAGGTTCTCCAGGTGT; 3′ ACGTTGTAAAACGACGGCCAGT
Terms and licenses: Academic/Nonprofit Terms; Industry Terms: Not Available to Industry
How to cite: pC1300_pUB10_pcoCASphi_E9t_V2_pUB10_E9t_ribozyme_AtPDS3_gRNA10 was a gift from Steven Jacobsen (Addgene plasmid # 197960 ; http://n2t.net/addgene:197960 ; RRID:Addgene_197960)
