[The description below was written by a language model from this plasmid's Addgene catalogue record and pLannotate feature annotations shown in this document.]
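Description:
pC1300_pUB10_pcoCASphi_E9t_V2_pUB10_E9t_ribozyme_AtPDS3_gRNA10 is a roughly 19 kb T-DNA binary vector built on pCambia1300 for Agrobacterium-mediated delivery of a CasΦ (Cas12j2) genome-editing system into plants. The backbone carries a high-copy ColE1/pUC-type origin with the pBR322 bom region for propagation in E. coli, and the pVS1 oriV with RepA and StaA for replication and stable maintenance in Agrobacterium. Bacterial selection is by kanamycin (aphA-3). Between the nopaline-type left and right border repeats sits a plant selection cassette in which an enhanced CaMV 35S promoter drives hygromycin phosphotransferase, ended by the CaMV poly(A) signal. Remnants of the pUC-derived lac/lacZα cloning region are also present.

The payload consists of two expression units, each driven by the UBQ10 promoter according to the catalogue entry and each terminated by the pea rbcS-E9 terminator. The first expresses pcoCasphi-2, an Arabidopsis codon-optimized version of the compact CasΦ-2 nuclease. The annotation places a potato ST-LS1 IV2 intron upstream of a FLAG-type epitope fragment and the E9 terminator, which suggests an intron-containing, C-terminally tagged coding sequence. Such an intron typically prevents expression in bacteria. The second unit transcribes a single guide RNA, gRNA10, targeting Arabidopsis PDS3. Because UBQ10 is a Pol II promoter, the guide is flanked by self-cleaving ribozymes that release it from the longer transcript; a hammerhead ribozyme fragment is annotated there. The feature table leaves a large stretch unannotated, so the UBQ10 promoters and the nuclease coding sequence rest on the catalogue fields alone. The construct is used to test CasΦ editing in plants at the PDS3 locus.
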