Features (pLannotate 1.2.2; 24 found; start..end, strand, type, name):
     32..54      -  protein_bind   lac operator (fragment): The lac repressor binds to the lac operator to inhibit transcription in E. coli. This inhibition can be relieved by adding lactose or isopropyl-β-D-thiogalactopyranoside (IPTG). lac repressor encoded by lacI
     58..88      -  promoter       lac promoter: promoter for the E. coli lac operon
    103..124     -  protein_bind   CAP binding site: CAP binding activates transcription in the presence of cAMP. E. coli catabolite activator protein
    137..225     -  CDS            lacI (fragment): lac repressor; lacI; The lac repressor binds to the lac operator to inhibit transcription in E. coli. This inhibition can be relieved by adding lactose or isopropyl-β-D-thiogalactopyranoside (IPTG).
    315..991     +  promoter       CaMV 35S promoter (enhanced): cauliflower mosaic virus 35S promoter with a duplicated enhancer region
   1058..2083    +  CDS            HygR: hygromycin B phosphotransferase confers resistance to hygromycin
   2124..2298    +  polyA_signal   CaMV poly(A) signal: cauliflower mosaic virus polyadenylation signal
   2376..2400    -  misc_feature   LB T-DNA repeat: left border repeat from nopaline C58 T-DNA
   2825..3619    +  CDS            KanR: aminoglycoside phosphotransferase; aphA-3; confers resistance to kanamycin
   3706..4294    +  rep_origin     ori: high-copy-number ColE1/pMB1/pBR322/pUC origin of replication
   4480..4620    -  misc_feature   bom: basis of mobility region from pBR322
   4722..4761    -  CDS            rop (fragment): Rop protein, which maintains plasmids at low copy number; rop
   4964..5158    -  rep_origin     pVS1 oriV: origin of replication for the Pseudomonas plasmid pVS1 (Heeb et al., 2000)
   5224..6297    -  CDS            pVS1 RepA: replication protein from the Pseudomonas plasmid pVS1 (Heeb et al., 2000)
   6726..7355    -  CDS            pVS1 StaA: stability protein from the Pseudomonas plasmid pVS1 (Heeb et al., 2000)
   7915..8316    -  CDS            Y4CG_SINFN (fragment): Protein inferred from homology: Swiss-Prot protein existence level 3. From Sinorhizobium fredii (strain NBRC 101917 / NGR234).
   8656..8680    -  misc_feature   RB T-DNA repeat: right border repeat from nopaline C58 T-DNA
   8746..8900    -  CDS            lacZα (fragment): LacZα fragment of β-galactosidase; lacZ fragment
   8903..8932    -  misc_feature   MCS (fragment): pUC18/19 multiple cloning site
   8940..9573    -  terminator     E9 terminator: terminator and polyadenylation signal from the pea rbcS-E9 gene
   9721..9744    -  misc_RNA       sTRSV HHRz (fragment): hammerhead ribozyme from the tobacco ringspot virus satellite RNA (Khvorova et al., 2003)
  16750..16938   +  intron         IV2 intron: modified second intron of the potato ST-LS1 gene (Vancanneyt et al., 1990)
  18322..18345   +  CDS            3xFLAG (fragment): three tandem FLAG® epitope tags, followed by an enterokinase cleavage site
  18376..19008   +  terminator     E9 terminator: terminator and polyadenylation signal from the pea rbcS-E9 gene
>Addgene plasmid #197960 | pC1300_pUB10_pcoCASphi_E9t_V2_pUB10_E9t_ribozyme_AtPDS3_gRNA10 | addgene full sequence | sequence record 388015 | Addgene Partial NGS Result
GTAATCATGGTCATAGCTGTTTCCTGTGTGAAATTGTTATCCGCTCACAATTCCACACAACATACGAGCC
GGAAGCATAAAGTGTAAAGCCTGGGGTGCCTAATGAGTGAGCTAACTCACATTAATTGCGTTGCGCTCAC
TGCCCGCTTTCCAGTCGGGAAACCTGTCGTGCCAGCTGCATTAATGAATCGGCCAACGCGCGGGGAGAGG
CGGTTTGCGTATTGGCTAGAGCAGCTTGCCAACATGGTGGAGCACGACACTCTCGTCTACTCCAAGAATA
TCAAAGATACAGTCTCAGAAGACCAAAGGGCTATTGAGACTTTTCAACAAAGGGTAATATCGGGAAACCT
CCTCGGATTCCATTGCCCAGCTATCTGTCACTTCATCAAAAGGACAGTAGAAAAGGAAGGTGGCACCTAC
AAATGCCATCATTGCGATAAAGGAAAGGCTATCGTTCAAGATGCCTCTGCCGACAGTGGTCCCAAAGATG
GACCCCCACCCACGAGGAGCATCGTGGAAAAAGAAGACGTTCCAACCACGTCTTCAAAGCAAGTGGATTG
ATGTGAACATGGTGGAGCACGACACTCTCGTCTACTCCAAGAATATCAAAGATACAGTCTCAGAAGACCA
AAGGGCTATTGAGACTTTTCAACAAAGGGTAATATCGGGAAACCTCCTCGGATTCCATTGCCCAGCTATC
TGTCACTTCATCAAAAGGACAGTAGAAAAGGAAGGTGGCACCTACAAATGCCATCATTGCGATAAAGGAA
AGGCTATCGTTCAAGATGCCTCTGCCGACAGTGGTCCCAAAGATGGACCCCCACCCACGAGGAGCATCGT
GGAAAAAGAAGACGTTCCAACCACGTCTTCAAAGCAAGTGGATTGATGTGATATCTCCACTGACGTAAGG
GATGACGCACAATCCCACTATCCTTCGCAAGACCCTTCCTCTATATAAGGAAGTTCATTTCATTTGGAGA
GGACACGCTGAAATCACCAGTCTCTCTCTACAAATCTATCTCTCTCGAGCTTTCGCAGATCCGGGGGGCA
ATGAGATATGAAAAAGCCTGAACTCACCGCGACGTCTGTCGAGAAGTTTCTGATCGAAAAGTTCGACAGC
GTCTCCGACCTGATGCAGCTCTCGGAGGGCGAAGAATCTCGTGCTTTCAGCTTCGATGTAGGAGGGCGTG
GATATGTCCTGCGGGTAAATAGCTGCGCCGATGGTTTCTACAAAGATCGTTATGTTTATCGGCACTTTGC
ATCGGCCGCGCTCCCGATTCCGGAAGTGCTTGACATTGGGGAGTTTAGCGAGAGCCTGACCTATTGCATC
TCCCGCCGTTCACAGGGTGTCACGTTGCAAGACCTGCCTGAAACCGAACTGCCCGCTGTTCTACAACCGG
TCGCGGAGGCTATGGATGCGATCGCTGCGGCCGATCTTAGCCAGACGAGCGGGTTCGGCCCATTCGGACC
GCAAGGAATCGGTCAATACACTACATGGCGTGATTTCATATGCGCGATTGCTGATCCCCATGTGTATCAC
TGGCAAACTGTGATGGACGACACCGTCAGTGCGTCCGTCGCGCAGGCTCTCGATGAGCTGATGCTTTGGG
CCGAGGACTGCCCCGAAGTCCGGCACCTCGTGCACGCGGATTTCGGCTCCAACAATGTCCTGACGGACAA
TGGCCGCATAACAGCGGTCATTGACTGGAGCGAGGCGATGTTCGGGGATTCCCAATACGAGGTCGCCAAC
ATCTTCTTCTGGAGGCCGTGGTTGGCTTGTATGGAGCAGCAGACGCGCTACTTCGAGCGGAGGCATCCGG
AGCTTGCAGGATCGCCACGACTCCGGGCGTATATGCTCCGCATTGGTCTTGACCAACTCTATCAGAGCTT
GGTTGACGGCAATTTCGATGATGCAGCTTGGGCGCAGGGTCGATGCGACGCAATCGTCCGATCCGGAGCC
GGGACTGTCGGGCGTACACAAATCGCCCGCAGAAGCGCGGCCGTCTGGACCGATGGCTGTGTAGAAGTAC
TCGCCGATAGTGGAAACCGACGCCCCAGCACTCGTCCGAGGGCAAAGAAATAGAGTAGATGCCGACCGGG
ATCTGTCGATCGACAAGCTCGAGTTTCTCCATAATAATGTGTGAGTAGTTCCCAGATAAGGGAATTAGGG
TTCCTATAGGGTTTCGCTCATGTGTTGAGCATATAAGAAACCCTTAGTATGTATTTGTATTTGTAAAATA
CTTCTATCAATAAAATTTCTAATTCCTAAAACCAAAATCCAGTACTAAAATCCAGATCCCCCGAATTAAT
TCGGCGTTAATTCAGTACATTAAAAACGTCCGCAATGTGTTATTAAGTTGTCTAAGCGTCAATTTGTTTA
CACCACAATATATCCTGCCACCAGCCAGCCAACAGCTCCCCGACCGGCAGCTCGGCACAAAATCACCACT
CGATACAGGCAGCCCATCAGTCCGGGACGGCGTCAGCGGGAGAGCCGTTGTAAGGCGGCAGACTTTGCTC
ATGTTACCGATGCTATTCGGAAGAACGGCAACTAAGCTGCCGGGTTTGAAACACGGATGATCTCGCGGAG
GGTAGCATGTTGATTGTAACGATGACAGAGCGTTGCTGCCTGTGATCACCGCGGTTTCAAAATCGGCTCC
GTCGATACTATGTTATACGCCAACTTTGAAAACAACTTTGAAAAAGCTGTTTTCTGGTATTTAAGGTTTT
AGAATGCAAGGAACAGTGAATTGGAGTTCGTCTTGTTATAATTAGCTTCTTGGGGTATCTTTAAATACTG
TAGAAAAGAGGAAGGAAATAATAAATGGCTAAAATGAGAATATCACCGGAATTGAAAAAACTGATCGAAA
AATACCGCTGCGTAAAAGATACGGAAGGAATGTCTCCTGCTAAGGTATATAAGCTGGTGGGAGAAAATGA
AAACCTATATTTAAAAATGACGGACAGCCGGTATAAAGGGACCACCTATGATGTGGAACGGGAAAAGGAC
ATGATGCTATGGCTGGAAGGAAAGCTGCCTGTTCCAAAGGTCCTGCACTTTGAACGGCATGATGGCTGGA
GCAATCTGCTCATGAGTGAGGCCGATGGCGTCCTTTGCTCGGAAGAGTATGAAGATGAACAAAGCCCTGA
AAAGATTATCGAGCTGTATGCGGAGTGCATCAGGCTCTTTCACTCCATCGACATATCGGATTGTCCCTAT
ACGAATAGCTTAGACAGCCGCTTAGCCGAATTGGATTACTTACTGAATAACGATCTGGCCGATGTGGATT
GCGAAAACTGGGAAGAAGACACTCCATTTAAAGATCCGCGCGAGCTGTATGATTTTTTAAAGACGGAAAA
GCCCGAAGAGGAACTTGTCTTTTCCCACGGCGACCTGGGAGACAGCAACATCTTTGTGAAAGATGGCAAA
GTAAGTGGCTTTATTGATCTTGGGAGAAGCGGCAGGGCGGACAAGTGGTATGACATTGCCTTCTGCGTCC
GGTCGATCAGGGAGGATATCGGGGAAGAACAGTATGTCGAGCTATTTTTTGACTTACTGGGGATCAAGCC
TGATTGGGAGAAAATAAAATATTATATTTTACTGGATGAATTGTTTTAGTACYTAKWAWGCRWRWCCMWA
AKCCCTTAACGTGAGTKTTCGTTCCACTGAGCGTCAGACCCCGTAGAAAAGATCAAAGGATCTTCTTGAG
ATCCTTTTTTTCTGCGCGTAATCTGCTGCTTGCAAACAAAAAAACCACCGCTACCAGCGGTGGTTTGTTT
GCCGGATCAAGAGCTACCAACTCTTTTTCCGAAGGTAACTGGCTTCAGCAGAGCGCAGATACCAAATACT
GTCCTTCTAGTGTAGCCGTAGTTAGGCCACCACTTCAAGAACTCTGTAGCACCGCCTACATACCTCGCTC
TGCTAATCCTGTTACCAGTGGCTGCTGCCAGTGGCGATAAGTCGTGTCTTACCGGGTTGGACTCAAGACG
ATAGTTACCGGATAAGGCGCAGCGGTCGGGCTGAACGGGGGGTTCGTGCACACAGCCCAGCTTGGAGCGA
ACGACCTACACCGAACTGAGATACCTACAGCGTGAGCTATGAGAAAGCGCCACGCTTCCCGAAGGGAGAA
AGGCGGACAGGTATCCGGTAAGCGGCAGGGTCGGAACAGGAGAGCGCACGAGGGAGCTTCCAGGGGGAAA
CGCCTGGTATCTTTATAGTCCTGTCGGGTTTCGCCACCTCTGACTTGAGCGTCGATTTTTGTGATGCTCG
TCAGGGGGGCGGAGCCTATGGAAAAACGCCAGCAACGCGGCCTTTTTACGGTTCCTGGCCTTTTGCTGGC
CTTTTGCTCACATGTTCTTTCCTGCGTTATCCCCTGATTCTGTGGATAACCGTATTACCGCCTTTGAGTG
AGCTGATACCGCTCGCCGCAGCCGAACGACCGAGCGCAGCGAGTCAGTGAGCGAGGAAGCGGAAGAGCGC
CTGATGCGGTATTTTCTCCTTACGCATCTGTGCGGTATTTCACACCGCATATGGTGCACTCTCAGTACAA
TCTGCTCTGATGCCGCATAGTTAAGCCAGTATACACTCCGCTATCGCTACGTGACTGGGTCATGGCTGCG
CCCCGACACCCGCCAACACCCGCTGACGCGCCCTGACGGGCTTGTCTGCTCCCGGCATCCGCTTACAGAC
AAGCTGTGACCGTCTCCGGGAGCTGCATGTGTCAGAGGTTTTCACCGTCATCACCGAAACGCGCGAGGCA
GGGTGCCTTGATGTGGGCGCCGGCGGTCGAGTGGCGACGGCGCGGCTTGTCCGCGCCCTGGTAGATTGCC
TGGCCGTAGGCCAGCCATTTTTGAGCGGCCAGCGGCCGCGATAGGCCGACGCGAAGCGGCGGGGCGTAGG
GAGCGCAGCGACCGAAGGGTAGGCGCTTTTTGCAGCTCTTCGGCTGTGCGCTGGCCAGACAGTTATGCAC
AGGCCAGGCGGGTTTTAAGAGTTTTAATAAGTTTTAAAGAGTTTTAGGCGGAAAAATCGCCTTTTTTCTC
TTTTATATCAGTCACTTACATGTGTGACCGGTTCCCAATGTACGGCTTTGGGTTCCCAATGTACGGGTTC
CGGTTCCCAATGTACGGCTTTGGGTTCCCAATGTACGTGCTATCCACAGGAAAGAGACCTTTTCGACCTT
TTTCCCCTGCTAGGGCAATTTGCCCTAGCATCTGCTCCGTACATTAGGAACCGGCGGATGCTTCGCCCTC
GATCAGGTTGCGGTAGCGCATGACTAGGATCGGGCCAGCCTGCCCCGCCTCCTCCTTCAAATCGTACTCC
GGCAGGTCATTTGACCCGATCAGCTTGCGCACGGTGAAACAGAACTTCTTGAACTCTCCGGCGCTGCCAC
TGCGTTCGTAGATCGTCTTGAACAACCATCTGGCTTCTGCCTTGCCTGCGGCGCGGCGTGCCAGGCGGTA
GAGAAAACGGCCGATGCCGGGATCGATCAAAAAGTAATCGGGGTGAACCGTCAGCACGTCCGGGTTCTTG
CCTTCTGTGATCTCGCGGTACATCCAATCAGCTAGCTCGATCTCGATGTACTCCGGCCGCCCGGTTTCGC
TCTTTACGATCTTGTAGCGGCTAATCAAGGCTTCACCCTCGGATACCGTCACCAGGCGGCCGTTCTTGGC
CTTCTTCGTACGCTGCATGGCAACGTGCGTGGTGTTTAACCGAATGCAGGTTTCTACCAGGTCGTCTTTC
TGCTTTCCGCCATCGGCTCGCCGGCAGAACTTGAGTACGTCCGCAACGTGTGGACGGAACACGCGGCCGG
GCTTGTCTCCCTTCCCTTCCCGGTATCGGTTCATGGATTCGGTTAGATGGGAAACCGCCATCAGTACCAG
GTCGTAATCCCACACACTGGCCATGCCGGCCGGCCCTGCGGAAACCTCTACGTGCCCGTCTGGAAGCTCG
TAGCGGATCACCTCGCCAGCTCGTCGGTCACGCTTCGACAGACGGAAAACGGCCACGTCCATGATGCTGC
GACTATCGCGGGTGCCCACGTCATAGAGCATCGGAACGAAAAAATCTGGTTGCTCGTCGCCCTTGGGCGG
CTTCCTAATCGACGGCGCACCGGCTGCCGGCGGTTGCCGGGATTCTTTGCGGATTCGATCAGCGGCCGCT
TGCCACGATTCACCGGGGCGTGCTTCTGCCTCGATGCGTTGCCGCTGGGCGGCCTGCGCGGCCTTCAACT
TCTCCACCAGGTCATCACCCAGCGCCGCGCCGATTTGTACCGGGCCGGATGGTTTGCGACCGCTCACGCC
GATTCCTCGGGCTTGGGGGTTCCAGTGCCATTGCAGGGCCGGCAGGCAACCCAGCCGCTTACGCCTGGCC
AACCGCCCGTTCCTCCACACATGGGGCATTCCACGGCGTCGGTGCCTGGTTGTTCTTGATTTTCCATGCC
GCCTCCTTTAGCCGCTAAAATTCATCTACTCATTTATTCATTTGCTCATTTACTCTGGTAGCTGCGCGAT
GTATTCAGATAGCAGCTCGGTAATGGTCTTGCCTTGGCGTACCGCGTACATCTTCAGCTTGGTGTGATCC
TCCGCCGGCAACTGAAAGTTGACCCGCTTCATGGCTGGCGTGTCTGCCAGGCTGGCCAACGTTGCAGCCT
TGCTGCTGCGTGCGCTCGGACGGCCGGCACTTAGCGTGTTTGTGCTTTTGCTCATTTTCTCTTTACCTCA
TTAACTCAAATGAGTTTTGATTTAATTTCAGCGGCCAGCGCCTGGACCTCGCGGGCAGCGTCGCCCTCGG
GTTCTGATTCAAGAACGGTTGTGCCGGCGGCGGCAGTGCCTGGGTAGCTCACGCGCTGCGTGATACGGGA
CTCAAGAATGGGCAGCTCGTACCCGGCCAGCGCCTCGGCAACCTCACCGCCGATGCGCGTGCCTTTGATC
GCCCGCGACACGACAAAGGCCGCTTGTAGCCTTCCATCCGTGACCTCAATGCGCTGCTTAACCAGCTCCA
CCAGGTCGGCGGTGGCCCATATGTCGTAAGGGCTTGGCTGCACCGGAATCAGCACGAAGTCGGCTGCCTT
GATCGCGGACACAGCCAAGTCCGCCGCCTGGGGCGCTCCGTCGATCACTACGAAGTCGCGCCGGCCGATG
GCCTTCACGTCGCGGTCAATCGTCGGGCGGTCGATGCCGACAACGGTTAGCGGTTGATCTTCCCGCACGG
CCGCCCAATCGCGGGCACTGCCCTGGGGATCGGAATCGACTAACAGAACATCGGCCCCGGCGAGTTGCAG
GGCGCGGGCTAGATGGGTTGCGATGGTCGTCTTGCCTGACCCGCCTTTCTGGTTAAGTACAGCGATAACC
TTCATGCGTTCCCCTTGCGTATTTGTTTATTTACTCATCGCATCATATACGCAGCGACCGCATGACGCAA
GCTGTTTTACTCAAATACACATCACCTTTTTAGACGGCGGCGCTCGGTTTCTTCAGCGGCCAAGCTGGCC
GGCCAGGCCGCCAGCTTGGCATCAGACAAACCGGCCAGGATTTCATGCAGCCGCACGGTTGAGACGTGCG
CGGGCGGCTCGAACACGTACCCGGCCGCGATCATCTCCGCCTCGATCTCTTCGGTAATGAAAAACGGTTC
GTCCTGGCCGTCCTGGTGCGGTTTCATGCTTGTTCCTCTTGGCGTTCATTCTCGGCGGCCGCCAGGGCGT
CGGCCTCGGTCAATGCGTCCTCACGGAAGGCACCGCGCCGCCTGGCCTCGGTGGGCGTCACTTCCTCGCT
GCGCTCAAGTGCGCGGTACAGGGTCGAGCGATGCACGCCAAGCAGTGCAGCCGCCTCTTTCACGGTGCGG
CCTTCCTGGTCGATCAGCTCGCGGGCGTGCGCGATCTGTGCCGGGGTGAGGGTAGGGCGGGGGCCAAACT
TCACGCCTCGGGCCTTGGCGGCCTCGCGCCCGCTCCGGGTGCGGTCGATGATTAGGGAACGCTCGAACTC
GGCAATGCCGGCGAACACGGTCAACACCATGCGGCCGGCCGGCGTGGTGGTGTCGGCCCACGGCTCTGCC
AGGCTACGCAGGCCCGCGCCGGCCTCCTGGATGCGCTCGGCAATGTCCAGTAGGTCGCGGGTGCTGCGGG
CCAGGCGGTCTAGCCTGGTCACTGTCACAACGTCGCCAGGGCGTAGGTGGTCAAGCATCCTGGCCAGCTC
CGGGCGGTCGCGCCTGGTGCCGGTGATCTTCTCGGAAAACAGCTTGGTGCAGCCGGCCGCGTGCAGTTCG
GCCCGTTGGTTGGTCAAGTCCTGGTCGTCGGTGCTGACGCGGGCATAGCCCAGCAGGCCAGCGGCGGCGC
TCTTGTTCATGGCGTAATGTCTCCGGTTCTAGTCGCAAGTATTCTACTTTATGCGACTAAAACACGCGAC
AAGAAAACGCCAGGAAAAGGGCAGGGCGGCAGCCTGTCGCGTAACTTAGGACTTGTGCGACATGTCGTTT
TCAGAAGACGGCTGCACTGAACGTCAGAAGCCGACTGCACTATAGCAGCGGAGGGGTTGGATCAAAGTAC
TTTGATCCCGAGGGGAACCCTGTGGTTGGCATGCACATACAAATGGACGAACGGATAAACCTTTTCACGC
CCTTTTAAATATCCGATTATTCTAATAAACGCTCTTTTCTCTTAGGTTTACCCGCCAATATATCCTGTCA
AACACTGATAGTTTAAACTGAAGGCGGGAAACGACAATCTGATCCAAGCTCAAGCTGCTCTAGCATTCGC
CATTCAGGCTGCGCAACTGTTGGGAAGGGCGATCGGTGCGGGCCTCTTCGCTATTACGCCAGCTGGCGAA
AGGGGGATGTGCTGCAAGGCGATTAAGTTGGGTAACGCCAGGGTTTTCCCAGTCACGACGTTGTAAAACG
ACGGCCAGTGCCAAGCTTGCATGCCTGCAGGTCGACTCTAGATCACTAGTGTTGTCAATCAATTGGCAAG
TCATAAAATGCATTAAAAAATATTTTCATACTCAACTACAAATCCATGAGTATAACTATAATTATAAAGC
AATGATTAGAATCTGACAAGGATTCTGGAAAATTACATAAAGGAAAGTTCATAAATGTCTAAAACACAAG
AGGACATACTTGTATTCAGTAACATTTGCAGCTTTTCTAGGTCTGAAAATATATTTGTTGCCTAGTGAAT
AAGCATAATGGTACAACTACAAGTGTTTTACTCCTCATATTAACTTCGGTCATTAGAGGCCACGATTTGA
CACATTTTTACTCAAAACAAAATGTTTGCATATCTCTTATAATTTCAAATTCAACACACAACAAATAAGA
GAAAAAACAAATAATATTAATTTGAGAATGAACAAAAGGACCATATCATTCATTAACTCTTCTCCATCCA
TTTCCATTTCACAGTTCGATAGCGAAAACCGAATAAAAAACACAGTAAATTACAAGCACAACAAATGGTA
CAAGAAAAACAGTTTTCCCAATGCCATAATACTCAAACTCAGTAGGATTCTGGTGTGTGCGCAATGAAAC
TGATGCATTGAACTTGACGAACGTTGTCGAAACCGATGATACGAACGAAAGCTCTTTAATTAAGTCCCAT
TCGCCATGCCGAAGCATGTTGCCCAGCCGGCGCCAGCGAGGAGGCTGGGACCATGCCGGCCATTGGCTGG
ATTGTCAACTGGTCCCCTCGTGAGGGGCAATCGTTGAGCGTTCCGACGACGAGCTTACTCGTTTCGTCCT
CACGGACTCATCAGGTCGGAGCTGAGGCCTGTTAATCAGAAAAACTCAGATTAATCGACAAATTCGATCG
CACAAACTAGAAACTAACACCAGATCTAGATAGAAATCACAAATCGAAGAGTAATTATTCGACAAAACTC
AAATTATTTGAACAAATCGGATGATATCTATGAAACCCTAATCGAGAATTAAGATGATATCTAACGATCA
AACCCAGAAAATCGTCTTCGATCTAAGATTAACAGAATCTAAACCAAAGAACATATACGAAATTGGGATC
GAACGAAAACAAAATCGAAGATTTTGAGAGAATAAGGAACACAGAAATTTACCTTGATCACGGTAGAGAG
AATTGAGAGAAAGTTTTTAAGATTTTGAGAAATTGAAATCTGAATTGTGAAGAAGAAGAGCTCTTTGGGT
ATTGTTTTATAGAAGAAGAAGAAGAAAAGACGAGGACGACTAGGTCACGAGAAAGCTAAGGCGGTGAAGC
AATAGCTAATAATAAAATGACACGTGTATTGAGCGTTGTTTACACGCAAAGTTGTTTTTGGCTAATTGCC
TTATTTTTAGGTTGAGGAAAAGTATTTGTGCTTTGAGTTGATAAACACGACTCGTGTGTGCCGGCTGCAA
CCACTTTGACGCCGTTTATTACTGACTCGTCGACAACCACAATTTCTAACGGTCGTCATAAGATCCAGCC
GTTGAGATTTAACGATCGTTACGATTTATATTTTTTTAGCATTATCGTTTTATTTTTTAAATATACGGTG
GAGCTGAAAATTGGCAATAATTGAACCGTGGGTCCCACTGCATTGAAGCGTATTTCGTATTTTCTAGAAT
TCTTCGTGCTTTATTTCTTTTCCTTTTTGTTTTTTTTTGCCATTTATCTAATGCAAGTGGGCTTATAAAA
TCAGTGAATTTCTTGGAAAAGTAACTTCTTTATCGTATAACATATTGTGAAATTATCCATTTCTTTTAAT
TTTTTAGTGTTATTGGATATTTTTGTATGATTATTGATTTGCATAGGATAATGACTTTTGTATCAAGTTG
GTGAACAAGTCTCGTTAAAAAAGGCAAGTGGTTTGGTGACTCGATTTATTCTTGTTATTTAATTCATATA
TCAATGGATCTTATTTGGGGCCTGGTCCATATTTAACACTCGTGTTCAGTCCAATGACCAATAATATTTT
TTCATTAATAACAATGTAACAAGAATGATACACAAAACATTCTTTGAATAAGTTCGCTATGAAGAAGGGA
ACTTATCCGGTCCTAGATCATCAGTTCATACAAACCTCCATAGAGTTCAACATCTTAAACAAGAATATCC
TGATCTGAAGAATGTGGAGGCTTTAGTCCCTTGGATACTTGGGAGGCTGTGGAAGAACAGAAACGAGCTG
GTGCTTAAAGGGAGGGAATTTGGAACCAATGAGGTATTAGTAAGGACACAAGAAGATGCAGATGAGTGGA
TTAGAAGGAAAGAGGCTCAGAATGTAAGGAAAGCACCAACCACAACACCGTCGGGACAGACGAGAAACAT
GGGAAGCTCCACCACAATCTTGGGTTAAGTGCAACTTTGATGGGGCATGGCCAACAGAAGGATTAAAATG
TGGCTTAGGGTGGGTGCTTCGCGATCATACAGGGAAGGTGTTATGGTTAGGTGCAAGAGCTGTGGTAAAA
GTAAGAAGCGTGCTGGAAGTAGAAGTGGAGGCTCTTAGATGGGCTGTGCTGTCATTATCCCGATTCAATT
ATAGGAAGATCATTTTTGAGGTGGATTCTCAGCAACTTGTGTCTTTGGTTACATGAAAGTTATGCTTGTC
AAGTCTCAATCCAATTATCCAAGACATAAAGTATCTACTTAGCAAGTTTGAGGATTTTATGCTTGTGCAT
ACAAGCCGAGAAGGAAATGGAGTGGCAGATAGAATAGCTAAGGAATCTCTTTCTTTTGAGAATTATGATC
TAAAGTTGTATTCTATTGTACCAATTTGGGTTAAAAGCTCTGTTGAGCTAGACTCATATGCATGCGGCCG
CGTTCCTAACACCTGGAGAACCTTTTATGTACTTCACAACCCTCAATGCTGCTTCCAGGTGTGACTGTTT
GGGTTGCTGCATGAATTGACTCAGCACCTGCACTGCAAAGCTGATATCTGGCCTTGTGATTGTCAAGTAG
AGAAGCTTTCCCACCAGTCTCTGATAGGAACCCACATCCTCTAACTCTGCATCATCAGTCTTTCCTAAGT
GCTTGTCATATTCTACAGTAGTCAGCCTTTGGTTCTGTTCCATTGGTGTTGACACTGGTCTGCAGCCTCC
CAGACCAACACCTGATATCAGTTCCAGTGCATACTTCCTCTGGTTCAGTAGGATTCCCTTTTCTGATCTC
AGCACCTCAATGCCTAAGAAGTATTTTAGTTCTCCCAAATCTTTCATCTTGAAATGCTGATGCAGGGTTG
CCTTTGCTTCTGAAATCAAAACATTGCTGCTGCCTGTTATTAACAGATCATCCACATAAATCAGGATTAT
GACAAGGTCAGTCCCCTCTCTTTTGGTAAACAAGGAGTGATCATAAGCACTTTGCATAAAACCAGCCTGC
ATAAGGACAGTGGTAAGCTTGATGTTCCACTGCCTTGATGCTTGCTTTAAACCATAGAGGGATTCAACAG
CCTGCACACTTTGGTCTCCCCTTGGCTGTGAAAACCCTGAGGCAGAGACATATAAACTTCTTCCATGAGG
TCACCTTGTAGAAAAGCATTGTTGACATCCATCTGGAAAAGGAACCAGCCCTTGGAAGCAGCAACAGATA
TGACAGCTTTTACAGTGACCATTTTGGCCACTGGAGAAAAAGTTTCATGGTAGTCAAGGCCTTCTTGCTG
AGTGTATCCCTTGGCCACTAGCCTTGCCTTAAACCTGTCAACTTCACCATTAGCTTTGTATTTAATTTTG
TACACCCATTTGGACCCTATAGGCTGTTTACCAGGGGGTAAAGGGACAATCTCCCAGGTGTTATTATCCT
CAAGAGCCTGTATCTCAAGGGACATGGCCTCCATCCATTTCTCATCTTGAGCTGCTTCTTTGAAGGATTT
AGGTTCAGTATAAGTGGAGAAAGCACTCAAATAAGCTTGATAGTGAACAGGCAAGTGATCATAGGAAACA
TAGTTGGCTATAGGGTATGGAACATCCCTAGAGCCTTTGTTCAGTGTCACAAAGTCCTTGAGCCAGATGG
GAGGACCTGCATTGCGTTTAGGTCTAGTGTGCAGGTTTGCTGGAACTAGAGAGGGATCAGCTACAGCAGT
ATGGTGCTCAAATTCAGCATTTGCTAGGTCAGGCTCAGCTGACTCAACTGACTCTGCAGGAGCATGCAGG
TGGCCTGAAGGTGCAGCATCAGCTGAAGTGATATGATTTTGGGTAGAATGAGTCCCCAAAGTGATATCCT
CATTGGCCTCTACAATGTCAGGAATAAGAACTGGAGTATCATCATCATCAGTATGAAAGCTGGAAGGAAA
AATATCATTATACACTAGCTGCAAAGCTGTATCTTCAGAGCTAAGTGAACCTGCTCGAGTGAACATATCA
GGTTCATGGGAGATGGACTCTTTGAAAGGGAACTGAAACTCTCTGAAAACTACATCCCTGCTCACTATGA
TCACCTTATTATCCAAGTCATACAACCTGTAACCCTTTTGAGTCTCAGAATAACCAATGAAGATGGTTCG
CTTGGCTCTAGGTGCAAGTTTGTCACCTTTGGGCAGTGTTGCTGCAAAAGCAAGACACCCAAACACTCTC
AAGTGATCAAGCTTGGCATGTTTCTGATAGAGTAGTTCATATGGACATTTGCCTTGTAAGATTGGAGTAG
GGAGTCTATTGATCAGGTATACAACAGTCTTGACACAGTCTCCCCAAAACCTGGTAGGTACACCACTCTG
AAACTTAAGTGCCCTTGCCATCTCAAGGATGTGTCTGTGCTTTCTCTCCACAACACCATTCTGTTGTGGT
GTGTAGGGACAGCTACTTTGATGAACAATCCCAAGAGAGGCCAGCAACTCATTACAACTTCTAGTATCCT
AGGAAGGTACCAGTCTAGCTCAACAGAGCTTTTAACCCAAATTGGTACAATAGAATACAACTTTAGATCA
TAATTCTCAAAAGAAAGAGATTCCTTAGCTATTCTATCTGCCACTCCATTTCCTTCTCGGCTTGTATGCA
CAAGCATAAAATCCTCAAACTTGCTAAGTAGATACTTTATGTCTTGGATAATTGGATTGAGACTTGACAA
GCATAACTTTCATGTAACCAAAGACACAAGTTGCTGAGAATCCACCTCAAAAATGATCTTCCTATAATTG
AATCGGGATAATGACAGCACAGCCCATCTAAGAGCCTCCACTTCTACTTCCAGCACGCTTCTTACTTTTA
CCACAGCTCTTGCACCTAACCATAACACCTTCCCTGTATGATCGCGAAGCACCCACCCTAAGCCACATTT
TAATCCTTCTGTTGGCCATGCCCCATCAAAGTTGCACTTAACCCAAGATTGTGGTGGAGCTTCCCATGTT
TCTCGTCTGTCCCGACGGTGTTGTGGTTGGTGCTTTCCTTACATTCTGAGCCTCTTTCCTTCTAATCCAC
TCATCTGCATCTTCTTGTGTCCTTACTAATACCTCATTGGTTCCAAATTCCCTCCCTTTAAGCACCAGCT
CGTTTCTGTTCTTCCACAGCCTCCCAAGTATCCAAGGGACTAAAGCCTCCACATTCTTCAGATCAGGATA
TTCTTGTTTAAGATGTTGAACTCTATGGAGGTTTGTATGAACTGATGATCTAGGACCGGATAAGTTCCCT
TCTTCATAGCGAACTTATTCAAAGAATGTTTTGTGTATCATTCTTGTTACATTGTTATTAATGAAAAAAT
ATTATTGGTCATTGGACTGAACACGAGTGTTAAATATGGACCAGGCCCCAAATAAGATCCATTGATATAT
GAATTAAATAACAAGAATAAATCGAGTCACCAAACCACTTGCCTTTTTTAACGAGACTTGTTCACCAACT
TGATACAAAAGTCATTATCCTATGCAAATCAATAATCATACAAAAATATCCAATAACACTAAAAAATTAA
AAGAAATGGATAATTTCACAATATGTTATACGATAAAGAAGTTACTTTTCCAAGAAATTCACTGATTTTA
TAAGCCCACTTGCATTAGATAAATGGCAAAAAAAAACAAAAAGGAAAAGAAATAAAGCACGAAGAATTCT
AGAAAATACGAAATACGCTTCAATGCAGTGGGACCCACGGTTCAATTATTGCCAATTTTCAGCTCCACCG
TATATTTAAAAAATAAAACGATAATGCTAAAAAAATATAAATCGTAACGATCGTTAAATCTCAACGGCTG
GATCTTATGACGACCGTTAGAAATTGTGGTTGTCGACGAGTCAGTAATAAACGGCGTCAAAGTGGTTGCA
GCCGGCACACACGAGTCGTGTTTATCAACTCAAAGCACAAATACTTTTCCTCAACCTAAAAATAAGGCAA
TTAGCCAAAAACAACTTTGCGTGTAAACAACGCTCAATACACGTGTCATTTTATTATTAGCTATTGCTTC
ACCGCCTTAGCTTTCTCGTGACCTAGTCGTCCTCGTCTTTTCTTCTTCTTCTTCTATAAAACAATACCCA
AAGAGCTCTTCTTCTTCACAATTCAGATTTCAATTTCTCAAAATCTTAAAAACTTTCTCTCAATTCTCTC
TACCGTGATCAAGGTAAATTTCTGTGTTCCTTATTCTCTCAAAATCTTCGATTTTGTTTTCGTTCGATCC
CAATTTCGTATATGTTCTTTGGTTTAGATTCTGTTAATCTTAGATCGAAGACGATTTTCTGGGTTTGATC
GTTAGATATCATCTTAATTCTCGATTAGGGTTTCATAGATATCATCCGATTTGTTCAAATAATTTGAGTT
TTGTCGAATAATTACTCTTCGATTTGTGATTTCTATCTAGATCTGGTGTTAGTTTCTAGTTTGTGCGATC
GAATTTGTCGATTAATCTGAGTTTTTCTGATTAACAGATGCCGAAGCCCGCCGTCGAATCAGAGTTTTCC
AAAGTCCTCAAGAAACACTTTCCTGGGGAGCGTTTTAGGTCTAGCTATATGAAGAGGGGGGGTAAAATTC
TGGCAGCACAAGGCGAGGAAGCTGTAGTGGCGTACTTGCAGGGAAAGAGTGAGGAGGAACCGCCGAATTT
TCAGCCGCCGGCGAAGTGCCACGTGGTCACCAAAAGCAGGGATTTCGCAGAATGGCCCATAATGAAAGCC
TCTGAAGCCATACAGAGGTACATCTATGCGCTCAGCACTACAGAGCGAGCTGCCTGCAAACCGGGTAAGA
GCTCAGAAAGTCACGCGGCCTGGTTCGCGGCTACAGGGGTGAGCAATCACGGCTATTCTCATGTACAAGG
TCTTAACCTGATCTTTGACCACACGCTAGGACGATACGATGGCGTTTTAAAGAAAGTACAGCTTCGAAAT
GAGAAGGCCCGAGCTAGATTGGAAAGCATAAACGCCTCACGAGCTGATGAAGGATTGCCGGAAATCAAGG
CCGAGGAGGAGGAGGTAGCTACAAATGAAACAGGTCATCTACTACAGCCGCCAGGCATAAACCCATCATT
CTACGTCTACCAGACCATATCTCCGCAGGCTTACCGACCAAGGGACGAAATAGTGTTACCACCCGAGTAC
GCCGGTTACGTCAGGGATCCGAACGCTCCGATTCCACTGGGCGTGGTCAGGAACCGTTGTGACATACAGA
AGGGTTGCCCGGGATATATACCCGAGTGGCAGAGGGAAGCTGGTACGGCAATTAGTCCCAAGACAGGAAA
AGCAGTGACGGTTCCAGGACTTAGCCCGAAGAAGAATAAACGTATGCGTAGGTACTGGAGGTCAGAAAAG
GAGAAGGCTCAAGATGCACTTCTCGTAACTGTAAGGATAGGTACCGATTGGGTAGTCATAGACGTAAGAG
GATTACTAAGAAACGCCAGGTAAGTTTCTGCTTCTACCTTTGATATATATATAATAATTATCATTAATTA
GTAGTAATATAATATTTCAAATATTTTTTTCAAAATAAAAGAATGTAGTATATAGCAATTGCTTTTCTGT
AGTTTATAAGTGTGTATATTTTAATTTATAACTTTTCTAATATATGACCAAAATTTGTTGATGTGCAGGT
GGAGGACTATTGCTCCCAAGGACATAAGTTTAAATGCACTTCTAGATTTATTTACCGGTGATCCAGTCAT
CGATGTCAGACGAAACATCGTGACCTTCACCTATACCTTGGACGCTTGCGGAACTTATGCTAGAAAATGG
ACTCTCAAGGGAAAACAGACAAAAGCAACCTTAGATAAACTGACAGCGACACAAACTGTGGCCTTAGTTG
CTATAGATCTGGGACAAACAAACCCAATTAGCGCGGGTATCAGTCGTGTCACACAGGAGAACGGGGCCCT
CCAGTGCGAACCGCTTGATCGTTTTACATTGCCTGATGACCTTTTGAAAGATATTTCTGCGTACCGAATT
GCATGGGACCGTAACGAGGAGGAACTCAGGGCCAGATCCGTTGAGGCACTCCCAGAGGCACAACAAGCAG
AGGTCAGAGCTCTGGACGGGGTCTCCAAAGAGACCGCGCGTACACAGTTGTGCGCGGACTTCGGTCTGGA
CCCAAAGCGACTACCGTGGGATAAAATGAGTAGCAATACCACGTTCATAAGCGAGGCGCTCCTTTCCAAC
AGCGTATCCCGTGACCAAGTATTCTTTACCCCGGCCCCAAAGAAAGGAGCCAAGAAGAAAGCACCGGTGG
AAGTGATGCGAAAAGACAGGACATGGGCGCGAGCGTACAAACCACGACTCTCAGTAGAAGCACAAAAGTT
GAAAAATGAGGCTCTTTGGGCTTTGAAGCGTACCTCTCCAGAATATCTAAAGTTGTCACGACGTAAAGAA
GAATTGTGTAGGAGGTCCATTAATTACGTGATAGAAAAAACTAGAAGGCGAACCCAATGCCAAATTGTGA
TCCCCGTTATAGAAGATCTAAATGTCCGATTTTTCCACGGGTCTGGCAAACGACTCCCGGGCTGGGATAA
CTTCTTCACGGCAAAGAAGGAAAACCGATGGTTTATCCAAGGGCTACATAAGGCGTTTTCTGACTTAAGG
ACCCACCGATCCTTCTACGTGTTCGAGGTGCGTCCAGAGAGAACATCAATCACCTGTCCGAAATGCGGGC
ACTGTGAAGTGGGGAACAGGGATGGAGAAGCCTTTCAGTGTCTCAGTTGCGGTAAGACATGCAACGCAGA
TCTGGACGTAGCGACACATAACTTGACTCAAGTGGCGCTCACCGGCAAAACAATGCCGAAGAGAGAGGAG
CCTAGAGATGCACAAGGGACAGCCCCCGCGAGAAAGACGAAGAAAGCTAGCAAGTCAAAGGCACCCCCGG
CTGAACGTGAGGATCAGACTCCCGCTCAAGAGCCGTCCCAAACGTCCGGATCCGGACCGAAGAAAAAGCG
AAAGGTAGAGGATCCTAAAAAGAAGCGTAAAGTCTCCTTGGGTTCTGGCTCCGACTATAAGGATGACGAT
GACAAAGACTATAAGGATGACGACGACAAGTGAAGAGCTTTCGTTCGTATCATCGGTTTCGACAACGTTC
GTCAAGTTCAATGCATCAGTTTCATTGCGCACACACCAGAATCCTACTGAGTTTGAGTATTATGGCATTG
GGAAAACTGTTTTTCTTGTACCATTTGTTGTGCTTGTAATTTACTGTGTTTTTTATTCGGTTTTCGCTAT
CGAACTGTGAAATGGAAATGGATGGAGAAGAGTTAATGAATGATATGGTCCTTTTGTTCATTCTCAAATT
AATATTATTTGTTTTTTCTCTTATTTGTTGTGTGTTGAATTTGAAATTATAAGAGATATGCAAACATTTT
GTTTTGAGTAAAAATGTGTCAAATCGTGGCCTCTAATGACCGAAGTTAATATGAGGAGTAAAACACTTGT
AGTTGTACCATTATGCTTATTCACTAGGCAACAAATATATTTTCAGACCTAGAAAAGCTGCAAATGTTAC
TGAATACAAGTATGTCCTCTTGTGTTTTAGACATTTATGAACTTTCCTTTATGTAATTTTCCAGAATCCT
TGTCAGATTCTAATCATTGCTTTATAATTATAGTTATACTCATGGATTTGTAGTTGAGTATGAAAATATT
TTTTAATGCATTTTATGACTTGCCAATTGATTGACAACGAATTC
